>Addgene plasmid #193620 | pDL023_Tub-rb_IgG_HC | addgene full sequence | sequence record 380455 | Addgene NGS Result
TAGTTATTAATAGTAATCAATTACGGGGTCATTAGTTCATAGCCCATATATGGAGTTCCGCGTTACATAA
CTTACGGTAAATGGCCCGCCTGGCTGACCGCCCAACGACCCCCGCCCATTGACGTCAATAATGACGTATG
TTCCCATAGTAACGCCAATAGGGACTTTCCATTGACGTCAATGGGTGGAGTATTTACGGTAAACTGCCCA
CTTGGCAGTACATCAAGTGTATCATATGCCAAGTACGCCCCCTATTGACGTCAATGACGGTAAATGGCCC
GCCTGGCATTATGCCCAGTACATGACCTTATGGGACTTTCCTACTTGGCAGTACATCTACGTATTAGTCA
TCGCTATTACCATGGTGATGCGGTTTTGGCAGTACATCAATGGGCGTGGATAGCGGTTTGACTCACGGGG
ATTTCCAAGTCTCCACCCCATTGACGTCAATGGGAGTTTGTTTTGGCACCAAAATCAACGGGACTTTCCA
AAATGTCGTAACAACTCCGCCCCATTGACGCAAATGGGCGGTAGGCGTGTACGGTGGGAGGTCTATATAA
GCAGAGCTGGTTTAGTGAACCGTCAGATCCGCTAGCGCTACCGGACTCAGATCTCGAGCTCGCCACCATG
GAATGGAGCTGGGTCTTTCTCTTCTTCCTGTCAGTAACTACAGGTGTCCACTCCGAGGTGCAGCTGGTGG
AATCTGGCGGAGGACTTGTTCAGCCTGGCGGCTCTCTGAGACTGTCTTGTGCCGCCAGCGGCTTCACCTT
TAGCAGCTACGCCATGAGCTGGGTCCGACAGGCTCCTGGCAAAGGCCTTGAATGGGTGTCCGCCATCTCT
GGCTCTGGCGGCAGCACATATTACGCCGACTCTGTGAAGGGCAGATTCACCATCAGCCGGGACAACAGCA
AGAACACCCTGTACCTGCAGATGAACAGCCTGAGAGCCGAGGACACCGCCGTGTACTATTGTGCCAGACC
TACCATCAACTCTATCGCCCCTCAGCTGTGGGGCCCTGGAACACTCGTGACCGTGTCATCTGGACAGCCC
AAGGCTCCTAGCGTGTTCCCTCTGGCTCCTTGCTGTGGCGATACCCCTAGCAGCACAGTGACACTGGGCT
GTCTCGTGAAGGGCTACCTGCCTGAACCTGTGACCGTGACATGGAACAGCGGCACCCTGACCAACGGCGT
GCGGACATTTCCTAGCGTCAGACAGAGCAGCGGCCTGTACTCTCTGAGCAGCGTGGTGTCTGTGACCAGC
AGCTCTCAGCCCGTGACCTGCAATGTGGCCCATCCTGCCACCAACACCAAGGTGGACAAAACCGTGGCTC
CCAGCACCTGTAGCAAGCCCACATGTCCTCCACCTGAGCTGCTCGGAGGCCCCAGCGTGTTCATCTTTCC
ACCTAAGCCTAAGGACACCCTGATGATCAGCAGAACCCCTGAAGTGACCTGCGTGGTGGTGGACGTGTCC
CAGGATGATCCTGAGGTGCAGTTCACCTGGTACATCAACAACGAGCAAGTGCGGACCGCCAGACCTCCTC
TGAGAGAGCAGCAGTTCAACAGCACCATCAGAGTGGTGTCTACCCTGCCTATCGCTCACCAGGATTGGCT
GCGGGGCAAAGAATTCAAGTGCAAGGTGCACAACAAGGCCCTGCCTGCTCCTATCGAGAAAACCATCTCC
AAGGCCAGAGGCCAGCCACTGGAACCCAAGGTGTACACAATGGGCCCTCCAAGAGAGGAACTGAGCAGCA
GATCCGTGTCTCTGACCTGCATGATCAACGGCTTCTACCCCAGCGACATCAGCGTGGAATGGGAGAAGAA
TGGCAAGGCCGAGGACAACTACAAGACAACCCCTGCCGTGCTGGATAGCGACGGCAGCTACTTCCTGTAC
AGCAAGCTGAGCGTGCCCACCTCTGAATGGCAACGGGGAGATGTGTTTACCTGCAGCGTGATGCACGAGG
CCCTGCACAACCACTACACCCAGAAGTCCATCAGCAGGTCCCCAGGATGAGCGGCCGCGACTCTAGATCA
TAATCAGCCATACCACATTTGTAGAGGTTTTACTTGCTTTAAAAAACCTCCCACACCTCCCCCTGAACCT
GAAACATAAAATGAATGCAATTGTTGTTGTTAACTTGTTTATTGCAGCTTATAATGGTTACAAATAAAGC
AATAGCATCACAAATTTCACAAATAAAGCATTTTTTTCACTGCATTCTAGTTGTGGTTTGTCCAAACTCA
TCAATGTATCTTAAGGCGTAAATTGTAAGCGTTAATATTTTGTTAAAATTCGCGTTAAATTTTTGTTAAA
TCAGCTCATTTTTTAACCAATAGGCCGAAATCGGCAAAATCCCTTATAAATCAAAAGAATAGACCGAGAT
AGGGT
[37 nt withheld, positions 2386-2422]
AAAGAACGTGGACTCCAACGTCAAAGG
[49 nt withheld, positions 2450-2498]
T
[91 nt withheld, positions 2500-2590]
G
[124 nt withheld, positions 2592-2715]
CAGGTGGCACTTTTCGGGGAAATGTGCGCGGAACCCCTATTTGTTTATTTTTCTAAATACATTCAAATAT
GTATCCGCTCATGAGACAATAACCCTGATAAATGCTTCAATAATATTGAAAAAGGAAGAGTCCTGAGGCG
GAAAGAACCAGCTGTGGAATGTGTGTCAGTTAGGGTGTGGAAAGTCCCCAGGCTCCCCAGCAGGCAGAAG
TATGCAAAGCATGCATCTCAATTAGTCAGCAACCAGGTGTGGAAAGTCCCCAGGCTCCCCAGCAGGCAGA
AGTATGCAAAGCATGCATCTCAATTAGTCAGCAACCATAGTCCCGCCCCTAACTCCGCCCATCCCGCCCC
TAACTCCGCCCAGTTCCGCCCATTCTCCGCCCCATGGCTGACTAATTTTTTTTATTTATGCAGAGGCCGA
GGCCGCCTCGGCCTCTGAGCTATTCCAGAAGTAGTGAGGAGGCTTTTTTGGAGGCCTAGGCTTTTGCAAA
GATCGATCAAGAGACAGGATGAGGATCGTTTCGCATGATTGAACAAGATGGATTGCACGCAGGTTCTCCG
GCCGCTTGGGTGGAGAGGCTATTCGGCTATGACTGGGCACAACAGACAATCGGCTGCTCTGATGCCGCCG
TGTTCCGGCTGTCAGCGCAGGGGCGCCCGGTTCTTTTTGTCAAGACCGACCTGTCCGGTGCCCTGAATGA
ACTGCAAGACGAGGCAGCGCGGCTATCGTGGCTGGCCACGACGGGCGTTCCTTGCGCAGCTGTGCTCGAC
GTTGTCACTGAAGCGGGAAGGGACTGGCTGCTATTGGGCGAAGTGCCGGGGCAGGATCTCCTGTCATCTC
ACCTTGCTCCTGCCGAGAAAGTATCCATCATGGCTGATGCAATGCGGCGGCTGCATACGCTTGATCCGGC
TACCTGCCCATTCGACCACCAAGCGAAACATCGCATCGAGCGAGCACGTACTCGGATGGAAGCCGGTCTT
GTCGATCAGGATGATCTGGACGAAGAGCATCAGGGGCTCGCGCCAGCCGAACTGTTCGCCAGGCTCAAGG
CGAGCATGCCCGACGGCGAGGATCTCGTCGTGACCCATGGCGATGCCTGCTTGCCGAATATCATGGTGGA
AAATGGCCGCTTTTCTGGATTCATCGACTGTGGCCGGCTGGGTGTGGCGGACCGCTATCAGGACATAGCG
TTGGCTACCCGTGATATTGCTGAAGAGCTTGGCGGCGAATGGGCTGACCGCTTCCTCGTGCTTTACGGTA
TCGCCGCTCCCGATTCGCAGCGCATCGCCTTCTATCGCCTTCTTGACGAGTTCTTCTGAGCGGGACTCTG
GGGTTCGAAATGACCGACCAAGCGACGCCCAACCTGCCATCACGAGATTTCGATTCCACCGCCGCCTTCT
ATGAAAGGTTGGGCTTCGGAATCGTTTTCCGGGACGCCGGCTGGATGATCCTCCAGCGCGGGGATCTCAT
GCTGGAGTTCTTCGCCCACCCTAGGGGGAGGCTAACTGAAACACGGAAGGAGACAATACCGGAAGGAACC
CGCGCTATGACGGCAATAAAAAGACAGAATAAAACGCACGGTGTTGGGTCGTTTGTTCATAAACGCGGGG
TTCGGTCCCAGGGCTGGCACTCTGTCGATACCCCACCGAGACCCCATTGGGGCCAATACGCCCGCGTTTC
TTCCTTTTCCCCACCCCACCCCCCAAGTTCGGGTGAAGGCCCAGGGCTCGCAGCCAACGTCGGGGCGGCA
GGCCCTGCCATAGCCTCAGGTTACTCATATATACTTTAGATTGATTTAAAACTTCATTTTTAATTTAAAA
GGATCTAGGTGAAGATCCTTTTTGATAATCTCATGACCAAAATCCCTTAACGTGAGTTTTCGTTCCACTG
AGCGTCAGACCCCGTAGAAAAGATCAAAGGATCTTCTTGAGATCCTTTTTTTCTGCGCGTAATCTGCTGC
TTGCAAACAAAAAAACCACCGCTACCAGCGGTGGTTTGTTTGCCGGATCAAGAGCTACCAACTCTTTTTC
CGAAGGTAACTGGCTTCAGCAGAGCGCAGATACCAAATACTGTTCTTCTAGTGTAGCCGTAGTTAGGCCA
CCACTTCAAGAACTCTGTAGCACCGCCTACATACCTCGCTCTGCTAATCCTGTTACCAGTGGCTGCTGCC
AGTGGCGATAAGTCGTGTCTTACCGGGTTGGACTCAAGACGATAGTTACCGGATAAGGCGCAGCGGTCGG
GCTGAACGGGGGGTTCGTGCACACAGCCCAGCTTGGAGCGAACGACCTACACCGAACTGAGATACCTACA
GCGTGAGCTATGAGAAAGCGCCACGCTTCCCGAAGGGAGAAAGGCGGACAGGTATCCGGTAAGCGGCAGG
GTCGGAACAGGAGAGCGCACGAGGGAGCTTCCAGGGGGAAACGCCTGGTATCTTTATAGTCCTGTCGGGT
TTCGCCACCTCTGACTTGAGCGTCGATTTTTGTGATGCTCGTCAGGGGGGCGGAGCCTATGGAAAAACGC
CAGCAACGCGGCCTTTTTACGGTTCCTGGCCTTTTGCTGGCCTTTTGCTCACATGTTCTTTCCTGCGTTA
TCCCCTGATTCTGTGGATAACCGTATTACCGCCATGCAT
Features (pLannotate 1.2.2; 15 found; start..end, strand, type, name):
     61..364     +  enhancer       CMV enhancer: human cytomegalovirus immediate early enhancer
    365..568     +  promoter       CMV promoter: human cytomegalovirus (CMV) immediate early promoter
    591..621     +  misc_feature   MCS (fragment): multiple cloning site
    628..978     +  CDS            IGHV3-23: HV323_HUMAN - Experimental evidence at protein level: Swiss-Prot protein existence level 1. V region of the variable domain of immunoglobulin heavy chains that participates in the antigen recognition (PubMed:24600447). Immunoglobulins, also known as antibodies, are membrane-bound or secreted glycoproteins produced by B lymphocytes. In the recognition phase of humoral immunity, the membrane-bound immunoglobulins serve as receptors which, upon binding of a specific antigen, trigger the clonal expansion and differentiation of B lymphocytes into immunoglobulins- secreting plasma cells. Secreted im
   1042..2007    +  CDS            IGHG_RABIT: Experimental evidence at protein level: Swiss-Prot protein existence level 1. From Oryctolagus cuniculus (Rabbit).
   2026..2109    +  CDS            large T antigen (fragment): large T antigen from SV40 (simian virus 40)
   2132..2253    +  polyA_signal   SV40 poly(A) signal: SV40 polyadenylation signal
   2287..2715    -  rep_origin     f1 ori (sequence partly withheld): f1 bacteriophage origin of replication; arrow indicates direction of (+) strand synthesis
   2742..2846    +  promoter       AmpR promoter: bla
   2848..3205    +  promoter       SV40 promoter: SV40 enhancer and early promoter
   3240..4034    +  CDS            NeoR/KanR: aminoglycoside phosphotransferase from Tn5; aph(3')-II (or nptII); confers resistance to neomycin, kanamycin, and G418 (Geneticin®)
   4055..4207    +  CDS            ble (fragment): BLE_KLEPN - Experimental evidence at protein level: Swiss-Prot protein existence level 1. Binding protein with a strong affinity to the bleomycin family of antibiotics. Binds to CL990; an antimitotic-antibiotic compound. From Klebsiella pneumoniae.
   4266..4313    +  polyA_signal   HSV TK poly(A) signal: herpes simplex virus thymidine kinase polyadenylation signal (Cole and Stacy, 1985)
   4404..4420    -  polyA_signal   bGH poly(A) signal (fragment): bovine growth hormone polyadenylation signal
   4642..5230    +  rep_origin     ori: high-copy-number ColE1/pMB1/pBR322/pUC origin of replication
