[The description below was written by a language model from this plasmid's Addgene catalogue record and pLannotate feature annotations shown in this document.]
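Description:
pDL023_Tub-rb_IgG_HC is a mammalian expression plasmid encoding the heavy chain of a recombinant anti-α-tubulin antibody in a rabbit IgG format. It is built on the pEGFP-N1 backbone, from which the GFP coding sequence was removed by restriction digestion and replaced by Gibson assembly with a synthetic insert of about 1.4 kb, giving a total size of 5,344 bp. The plasmid replicates in E. coli at high copy from a ColE1/pUC-type origin and also carries an f1 phage origin. A single NeoR/KanR (Tn5 aminoglycoside phosphotransferase) gene serves both hosts. It is driven by a bacterial bla promoter for kanamycin selection and by the SV40 enhancer/early promoter, with an HSV TK polyadenylation signal, for G418 selection in mammalian cells.

The expression cassette uses the human CMV immediate early enhancer and promoter and terminates in the SV40 poly(A) signal. The open reading frame begins with an exogenous N-terminal signal peptide that directs the protein into the secretory pathway. This is followed by the heavy chain variable region taken from an anti-tubulin scFv, which the annotation matches to the human IGHV3-23 family, and then by the rabbit IgG heavy chain constant regions. The short large T antigen, ble and bGH poly(A) fragments in the feature table are likely residual backbone sequence or partial annotation matches rather than functional parts.

The heavy chain alone does not form a complete antibody. The plasmid is meant to be co-expressed in HEK293 cells with its partner, pDL024. That partner presumably supplies the matching light chain, though the record does not say so.
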