Addgene plasmid #193620: pDL023_Tub-rb_IgG_HC
Purpose: α-Tubulin heavy chain variable region + rabbit heavy chain constant regions + exogenous N-term signal peptide. For co-expression with pDL024 in HEK293 cells.
Depositing lab: Jennifer DeLuca. Depositing organization: Colorado State University, Fort Collins. Publication: Generation and diversification of recombinant monoclonal antibodies. DeLuca KF, Mick JE, Ide AH, Lima WC, Sherman L, Schaller KL, Anderson SM, Zhao N, Stasevich TJ, Varma D, Nilsson J, DeLuca JG. Elife. 2021 Dec 31;10. pii: 72093. doi: 10.7554/eLife.72093. PubMed 34970967.
Backbone
  Vector backbone: pEGFP-N1
  Backbone manufacturer: clontech
  Backbone size w/o insert (bp): 3952
  Total vector size (bp): 5344
  Modifications to backbone: pEGFP-N1 was digested with Sac1 and Not1 to remove GFP.
  Vector type: Mammalian Expression
  Selectable markers: Neomycin (select with G418)
Growth in bacteria
  Bacterial resistance: Kanamycin, 50 μg/mL
  Growth temperature: 37°C
  Growth strain: DH5alpha
  Copy number: High Copy
Gene/Insert
  Gene/Insert name: Anti-Tubulin scFv heavy variable + rabbit constant chain
  Species: Synthetic
  Insert size (bp): 1383
  Promoter: CMV
  Tag / fusion protein: signal peptide (N terminal on insert)
  Cloning method: Gibson Cloning
  Sequencing primers: 5′ CMV-For; 3′ SV40pA-Rev
Terms and licenses: Academic/Nonprofit Terms; Industry Terms: Not Available to Industry
How to cite: pDL023_Tub-rb_IgG_HC was a gift from Jennifer DeLuca (Addgene plasmid # 193620 ; http://n2t.net/addgene:193620 ; RRID:Addgene_193620)
